>Addgene plasmid #163910 | pCMV_psychLight2 | depositor full sequence | sequence record 317906 | pCMV_psychLight2 sequence 6100 bps
GTGATGCGGTTTTGGCAGTACATCAATGGGCGTGGATAGCGGTTTGACTCACGGGGATTTCCAAGTCTCC
ACCCCATTGACGTCAATGGGAGTTTGTTTTGGCACCAAAATCAACGGGACTTTCCAAAATGTCGTAACAA
CTCCGCCCCATTGACGCAAATGGGCGGTAGGCGTGTACGGTGGGAGGTCTATATAAGCAGAGCTGGTTTA
GTGAACCGTCAGATCCGCTAGCGCTACCGGACTCAGATCTCGAGCTCAAGCTTACCGGTGCGCGCCATGA
AGACGATCATCGCCCTGAGCTACATCTTCTGCCTGGTGTTCGCCGACTACAAGGACGATGATGACGCCAT
GGACATACTTTGTGAAGAGAATACTTCACTCTCTTCTACTACTAACTCTCTTATGCAACTGAACGATGAT
ACCCGATTGTACTCAAACGACTTCAATTCCGGCGAAGCGAACACCAGTGACGCATTCAACTGGACTGTCG
ATTCTGAAAACAGAACTAATCTGTCATGCGAGGGTTGTCTTAGTCCCTCTTGTCTCAGCCTGTTGCACCT
CCAGGAAAAGAACTGGTCAGCACTGCTCACTGCGGTAGTGATAATACTCACTATTGCTGGCAATATTCTC
GTAATTATGGCAGTCTCCTTGGAGAAGAAACTCCAAAACGCCACAAATTATTTTCTTATGAGCCTTGCCA
TCGCAGATATGCTCTTGGGATTTTTGGTGATGCCTGTGAGTATGCTCACGATACTGTATGGATATCGCTG
GCCTCTGCCGTCTAAACTTTGCGCTGTGTGGATTTACTTGGATGTCCTTTTTTCAACTGCGAGTATTATG
CATCTTTGCGCCATTAGTCTTGATAGGTATGTGGCTATCCAAAATCCTAAGCACCATTCCCGCTTTAATA
GTAGAACTAAGGCTTTTCTGAAAATAATAGCAGTGTGGACCATATCTGTCGGCATAAGCATGCCTATCCC
CGTATTTGGACTTCAAGATGACTCAAAGGTATTCAAAGAAGGGTCATGTCTGCTGGCCGATGACAATTTC
GTGCTTATTGGCAGCTTCGTCAGTTTCTTCATTCCTTTGACAATCATGGTGATTACCTACTTTCTTACGA
TTAAATCTTTGCAAAAGCAGCTGAGCTCAGGTTATAACGTCTATATCAAGGCCGACAAGCAGAAGAACGG
CATCAAGGCGAACTTCAAGATCCGCCACAACATCGAGGACGGCGGCGTGCAGCTCGCCTACCACTACCAG
CAGAACACCCCCATCGGCGACGGCCCCGTGCTGCTGCCCGACAACCACTACCTGAGCGTGCAGTCCAAAC
TTTCGAAAGACCCCAACGAGAAGCGCGATCACATGGTCCTGCTGGAGTTCGTGACCGCCGCCGGGATCAC
TCTCGGCATGGACGAGCTGTACAAGGGCGGTACCGGAGGGAGCATGGTGAGCAAGGGCGAGGAGCTGTTC
ACCGGGGTGGTGCCCATCCTGGTCGAGCTGGACGGCGACGTAAACGGCCACAAGTTCAGCGTGTCCGGCG
AGGGTGAGGGCGATGCCACCTACGGCAAGCTGACCCTGAAGTTCATCTGCACCACCGGCAAGCTGCCCGT
GCCCTGGCCCACCCTCGTGACCACCCTGACCTACGGCGTGCAGTGCTTCAGCCGCTACCCCGACCACATG
AAGCAGCACGACTTCTTCAAGTCCGCCATGCCCGAAGGCTACATCCAGGAGCGCACCATCTTCTTCAAGG
ACGACGGCAACTACAAGACCCGCGCCGAGGTGAAGTTCGAGGGCGACACCCTGGTGAACCGCATCGAGCT
GAAGGGCATCGACTTCAAGGAGGACGGCAACATCCTGGGGCACAAGCTGGAGTACAACTTTAATATGCAT
GACCAACTGAATGAGCAAAAGGCTTGTAAGGTACTCGGCATAGTCTTCTTTCTGTTTGTGGTGATGTGGT
GTCCCTTCTTTATAACGAATATCATGGCAGTGATCTGCAAGGAATCATGCAATGAGGATGTGATCGGGGC
ACTTCTGAACGTTTTCGTGTGGATAGGGTATCTGTCAAGTGCTGTGAACCCACTGGTCTATACCTTGTTT
AATAAGACATACCGCTCAGCCTTTTCACGGTATATTCAATGTCAGTATAAGGAAAACAAGAAACCTCTGC
AACTTATTCTTGTGAACACTATCCCTGCCCTGGCTTATAAGTCATCACAGTTGCAGATGGGCCAGAAAAA
AAATTCCAAGCAGGACGCGAAGACAACAGACAACGATTGTAGTATGGTTGCCCTCGGCAAGCAGCACAGT
GAAGAAGCGAGCAAAGACAATAGTGATGGCGTAAACGAAAAAGTCAGTTGTGTATTCTGCTACGAGAACG
AGGTGTAACAACCTGATGTACAGCGGCCGCGACTCTAGATCATAATCAGCCATACCACATTTGTAGAGGT
TTTACTTGCTTTAAAAAACCTCCCACACCTCCCCCTGAACCTGAAACATAAAATGAATGCAATTGTTGTT
GTTAACTTGTTTATTGCAGCTTATAATGGTTACAAATAAAGCAATAGCATCACAAATTTCACAAATAAAG
CATTTTTTTCACTGCATTCTAGTTGTGGTTTGTCCAAACTCATCAATGTATCTTAAGGCGTAAATTGTAA
GCGTTAATATTTTGTTAAAATTCGCGTTAAATTTTTGTTAAATCAGCTCATTTTTTAACCAATAGGCCGA
AATCGGCAAAATCCCTTATAAATCAAAAGAATAGACCGAGATAGGGT
[37 nt withheld, positions 2778-2814]
AAAGAACGTGGACTCCAACGTCAAAGG
[49 nt withheld, positions 2842-2890]
T
[91 nt withheld, positions 2892-2982]
G
[124 nt withheld, positions 2984-3107]
CAGGTGGCACTTTTCGGGGAAATGTGCGCGGAACCCCTATTTGTTTATTTTTCTAAATACATTCAAATAT
GTATCCGCTCATGAGACAATAACCCTGATAAATGCTTCAATAATATTGAAAAAGGAAGAGTCCTGAGGCG
GAAAGAACCAGCTGTGGAATGTGTGTCAGTTAGGGTGTGGAAAGTCCCCAGGCTCCCCAGCAGGCAGAAG
TATGCAAAGCATGCATCTCAATTAGTCAGCAACCAGGTGTGGAAAGTCCCCAGGCTCCCCAGCAGGCAGA
AGTATGCAAAGCATGCATCTCAATTAGTCAGCAACCATAGTCCCGCCCCTAACTCCGCCCATCCCGCCCC
TAACTCCGCCCAGTTCCGCCCATTCTCCGCCCCATGGCTGACTAATTTTTTTTATTTATGCAGAGGCCGA
GGCCGCCTCGGCCTCTGAGCTATTCCAGAAGTAGTGAGGAGGCTTTTTTGGAGGCCTAGGCTTTTGCAAA
GATCGATCAAGAGACAGGATGAGGATCGTTTCGCATGATTGAACAAGATGGATTGCACGCAGGTTCTCCG
GCCGCTTGGGTGGAGAGGCTATTCGGCTATGACTGGGCACAACAGACAATCGGCTGCTCTGATGCCGCCG
TGTTCCGGCTGTCAGCGCAGGGGCGCCCGGTTCTTTTTGTCAAGACCGACCTGTCCGGTGCCCTGAATGA
ACTGCAAGACGAGGCAGCGCGGCTATCGTGGCTGGCCACGACGGGCGTTCCTTGCGCAGCTGTGCTCGAC
GTTGTCACTGAAGCGGGAAGGGACTGGCTGCTATTGGGCGAAGTGCCGGGGCAGGATCTCCTGTCATCTC
ACCTTGCTCCTGCCGAGAAAGTATCCATCATGGCTGATGCAATGCGGCGGCTGCATACGCTTGATCCGGC
TACCTGCCCATTCGACCACCAAGCGAAACATCGCATCGAGCGAGCACGTACTCGGATGGAAGCCGGTCTT
GTCGATCAGGATGATCTGGACGAAGAGCATCAGGGGCTCGCGCCAGCCGAACTGTTCGCCAGGCTCAAGG
CGAGCATGCCCGACGGCGAGGATCTCGTCGTGACCCATGGCGATGCCTGCTTGCCGAATATCATGGTGGA
AAATGGCCGCTTTTCTGGATTCATCGACTGTGGCCGGCTGGGTGTGGCGGACCGCTATCAGGACATAGCG
TTGGCTACCCGTGATATTGCTGAAGAGCTTGGCGGCGAATGGGCTGACCGCTTCCTCGTGCTTTACGGTA
TCGCCGCTCCCGATTCGCAGCGCATCGCCTTCTATCGCCTTCTTGACGAGTTCTTCTGAGCGGGACTCTG
GGGTTCGAAATGACCGACCAAGCGACGCCCAACCTGCCATCACGAGATTTCGATTCCACCGCCGCCTTCT
ATGAAAGGTTGGGCTTCGGAATCGTTTTCCGGGACGCCGGCTGGATGATCCTCCAGCGCGGGGATCTCAT
GCTGGAGTTCTTCGCCCACCCTAGGGGGAGGCTAACTGAAACACGGAAGGAGACAATACCGGAAGGAACC
CGCGCTATGACGGCAATAAAAAGACAGAATAAAACGCACGGTGTTGGGTCGTTTGTTCATAAACGCGGGG
TTCGGTCCCAGGGCTGGCACTCTGTCGATACCCCACCGAGACCCCATTGGGGCCAATACGCCCGCGTTTC
TTCCTTTTCCCCACCCCACCCCCCAAGTTCGGGTGAAGGCCCAGGGCTCGCAGCCAACGTCGGGGCGGCA
GGCCCTGCCATAGCCTCAGGTTACTCATATATACTTTAGATTGATTTAAAACTTCATTTTTAATTTAAAA
GGATCTAGGTGAAGATCCTTTTTGATAATCTCATGACCAAAATCCCTTAACGTGAGTTTTCGTTCCACTG
AGCGTCAGACCCCGTAGAAAAGATCAAAGGATCTTCTTGAGATCCTTTTTTTCTGCGCGTAATCTGCTGC
TTGCAAACAAAAAAACCACCGCTACCAGCGGTGGTTTGTTTGCCGGATCAAGAGCTACCAACTCTTTTTC
CGAAGGTAACTGGCTTCAGCAGAGCGCAGATACCAAATACTGTCCTTCTAGTGTAGCCGTAGTTAGGCCA
CCACTTCAAGAACTCTGTAGCACCGCCTACATACCTCGCTCTGCTAATCCTGTTACCAGTGGCTGCTGCC
AGTGGCGATAAGTCGTGTCTTACCGGGTTGGACTCAAGACGATAGTTACCGGATAAGGCGCAGCGGTCGG
GCTGAACGGGGGGTTCGTGCACACAGCCCAGCTTGGAGCGAACGACCTACACCGAACTGAGATACCTACA
GCGTGAGCTATGAGAAAGCGCCACGCTTCCCGAAGGGAGAAAGGCGGACAGGTATCCGGTAAGCGGCAGG
GTCGGAACAGGAGAGCGCACGAGGGAGCTTCCAGGGGGAAACGCCTGGTATCTTTATAGTCCTGTCGGGT
TTCGCCACCTCTGACTTGAGCGTCGATTTTTGTGATGCTCGTCAGGGGGGCGGAGCCTATGGAAAAACGC
CAGCAACGCGGCCTTTTTACGGTTCCTGGCCTTTTGCTGGCCTTTTGCTCACATGTTCTTTCCTGCGTTA
TCCCCTGATTCTGTGGATAACCGTATTACCGCCATGCATTAGTTATTAATAGTAATCAATTACGGGGTCA
TTAGTTCATAGCCCATATATGGAGTTCCGCGTTACATAACTTACGGTAAATGGCCCGCCTGGCTGACCGC
CCAACGACCCCCGCCCATTGACGTCAATAATGACGTATGTTCCCATAGTAACGCCAATAGGGACTTTCCA
TTGACGTCAATGGGTGGAGTATTTACGGTAAACTGCCCACTTGGCAGTACATCAAGTGTATCATATGCCA
AGTACGCCCCCTATTGACGTCAATGACGGTAAATGGCCCGCCTGGCATTATGCCCAGTACATGACCTTAT
GGGACTTTCCTACTTGGCAGTACATCTACGTATTAGTCATCGCTATTACCATG
Features (pLannotate 1.2.2; 17 found; start..end, strand, type, name):
      1..204     +  promoter       CMV promoter: human cytomegalovirus (CMV) immediate early promoter
    227..263     +  misc_feature   MCS (fragment): multiple cloning site
    325..345     +  CDS            3xFLAG (fragment): three tandem FLAG® epitope tags
    787..963     +  CDS            HTR2B: 5HT2B_PIG - Experimental evidence at transcript level: Swiss-Prot protein existence level 2. G-protein coupled receptor for 5-hydroxytryptamine (serotonin). Also functions as a receptor for various ergot alkaloid derivatives and psychoactive substances. Ligand binding causes a conformation change that triggers signaling via guanine nucleotide- binding proteins (G proteins) and modulates the activity of down-stream effectors. Beta-arrestin family members inhibit signaling via G proteins and mediate activation of alternative signaling pathways. Signaling activates a phosphatidylinositol-calcium
   1144..1878    +  CDS            cEGFP: cEGFP is a basic (constitutively fluorescent) green fluorescent protein published in 2008, derived from Aequorea victoria.
   2008..2160    +  CDS            HTR2B (fragment): 5HT2B_CAVPO - Experimental evidence at transcript level: Swiss-Prot protein existence level 2. G-protein coupled receptor for 5-hydroxytryptamine (serotonin). Also functions as a receptor for various ergot alkaloid derivatives and psychoactive substances. Ligand binding causes a conformation change that triggers signaling via guanine nucleotide- binding proteins (G proteins) and modulates the activity of down-stream effectors. Beta-arrestin family members inhibit signaling via G proteins and mediate activation of alternative signaling pathways. Signaling activates a phosphatidylinositol-calciu
   2418..2501    +  CDS            large T antigen (fragment): large T antigen from SV40 (simian virus 40)
   2524..2645    +  polyA_signal   SV40 poly(A) signal: SV40 polyadenylation signal
   2679..3107    -  rep_origin     f1 ori (sequence partly withheld): f1 bacteriophage origin of replication; arrow indicates direction of (+) strand synthesis
   3134..3238    +  promoter       AmpR promoter: bla
   3240..3597    +  promoter       SV40 promoter: SV40 enhancer and early promoter
   3632..4426    +  CDS            NeoR/KanR: aminoglycoside phosphotransferase from Tn5; aph(3')-II (or nptII); confers resistance to neomycin, kanamycin, and G418 (Geneticin®)
   4447..4599    +  CDS            ble (fragment): BLE_KLEPN - Experimental evidence at protein level: Swiss-Prot protein existence level 1. Binding protein with a strong affinity to the bleomycin family of antibiotics. Binds to CL990; an antimitotic-antibiotic compound. From Klebsiella pneumoniae.
   4658..4705    +  polyA_signal   HSV TK poly(A) signal: herpes simplex virus thymidine kinase polyadenylation signal (Cole and Stacy, 1985)
   4796..4812    -  polyA_signal   bGH poly(A) signal (fragment): bovine growth hormone polyadenylation signal
   5034..5622    +  rep_origin     ori: high-copy-number ColE1/pMB1/pBR322/pUC origin of replication
   5797..6100    +  enhancer       CMV enhancer: human cytomegalovirus immediate early enhancer
