>Addgene plasmid #163910 | pCMV_psychLight2 | addgene full sequence | sequence record 325818 | Addgene NGS Result
CGTTACATAACTTACGGTAAATGGCCCGCCTGGCTGACCGCCCAACGACCCCCGCCCATTGACGTCAATA
ATGACGTATGTTCCCATAGTAACGCCAATAGGGACTTTCCATTGACGTCAATGGGTGGAGTATTTACGGT
AAACTGCCCACTTGGCAGTACATCAAGTGTATCATATGCCAAGTACGCCCCCTATTGACGTCAATGACGG
TAAATGGCCCGCCTGGCATTATGCCCAGTACATGACCTTATGGGACTTTCCTACTTGGCAGTACATCTAC
GTATTAGTCATCGCTATTACCATGGTGATGCGGTTTTGGCAGTACATCAATGGGCGTGGATAGCGGTTTG
ACTCACGGGGATTTCCAAGTCTCCACCCCATTGACGTCAATGGGAGTTTGTTTTGGCACCAAAATCAACG
GGACTTTCCAAAATGTCGTAACAACTCCGCCCCATTGACGCAAATGGGCGGTAGGCGTGTACGGTGGGAG
GTCTATATAAGCAGAGCTGGTTTAGTGAACCGTCAGATCCGCTAGCGCTACCGGACTCAGATCTCGAGCT
CAAGCTTACCGGTGCGCGCCATGAAGACGATCATCGCCCTGAGCTACATCTTCTGCCTGGTGTTCGCCGA
CTACAAGGACGATGATGACGCCATGGACATACTTTGTGAAGAGAATACTTCACTCTCTTCTACTACTAAC
TCTCTTATGCAACTGAACGATGATACCCGATTGTACTCAAACGACTTCAATTCCGGCGAAGCGAACACCA
GTGACGCATTCAACTGGACTGTCGATTCTGAAAACAGAACTAATCTGTCATGCGAGGGTTGTCTTAGTCC
CTCTTGTCTCAGCCTGTTGCACCTCCAGGAAAAGAACTGGTCAGCACTGCTCACTGCGGTAGTGATAATA
CTCACTATTGCTGGCAATATTCTCGTAATTATGGCAGTCTCCTTGGAGAAGAAACTCCAAAACGCCACAA
ATTATTTTCTTATGAGCCTTGCCATCGCAGATATGCTCTTGGGATTTTTGGTGATGCCTGTGAGTATGCT
CACGATACTGTATGGATATCGCTGGCCTCTGCCGTCTAAACTTTGCGCTGTGTGGATTTACTTGGATGTC
CTTTTTTCAACTGCGAGTATTATGCATCTTTGCGCCATTAGTCTTGATAGGTATGTGGCTATCCAAAATC
CTAAGCACCATTCCCGCTTTAATAGTAGAACTAAGGCTTTTCTGAAAATAATAGCAGTGTGGACCATATC
TGTCGGCATAAGCATGCCTATCCCCGTATTTGGACTTCAAGATGACTCAAAGGTATTCAAAGAAGGGTCA
TGTCTGCTGGCCGATGACAATTTCGTGCTTATTGGCAGCTTCGTCAGTTTCTTCATTCCTTTGACAATCA
TGGTGATTACCTACTTTCTTACGATTAAATCTTTGCAAAAGCAGCTGAGCTCAGGTTATAACGTCTATAT
CAAGGCCGACAAGCAGAAGAACGGCATCAAGGCGAACTTCAAGATCCGCCACAACATCGAGGACGGCGGC
GTGCAGCTCGCCTACCACTACCAGCAGAACACCCCCATCGGCGACGGCCCCGTGCTGCTGCCCGACAACC
ACTACCTGAGCGTGCAGTCCAAACTTTCGAAAGACCCCAACGAGAAGCGCGATCACATGGTCCTGCTGGA
GTTCGTGACCGCCGCCGGGATCACTCTCGGCATGGACGAGCTGTACAAGGGCGGTACCGGAGGGAGCATG
GTGAGCAAGGGCGAGGAGCTGTTCACCGGGGTGGTGCCCATCCTGGTCGAGCTGGACGGCGACGTAAACG
GCCACAAGTTCAGCGTGTCCGGCGAGGGTGAGGGCGATGCCACCTACGGCAAGCTGACCCTGAAGTTCAT
CTGCACCACCGGCAAGCTGCCCGTGCCCTGGCCCACCCTCGTGACCACCCTGACCTACGGCGTGCAGTGC
TTCAGCCGCTACCCCGACCACATGAAGCAGCACGACTTCTTCAAGTCCGCCATGCCCGAAGGCTACATCC
AGGAGCGCACCATCTTCTTCAAGGACGACGGCAACTACAAGACCCGCGCCGAGGTGAAGTTCGAGGGCGA
CACCCTGGTGAACCGCATCGAGCTGAAGGGCATCGACTTCAAGGAGGACGGCAACATCCTGGGGCACAAG
CTGGAGTACAACTTTAATATGCATGACCAACTGAATGAGCAAAAGGCTTGTAAGGTACTCGGCATAGTCT
TCTTTCTGTTTGTGGTGATGTGGTGTCCCTTCTTTATAACGAATATCATGGCAGTGATCTGCAAGGAATC
ATGCAATGAGGATGTGATCGGGGCACTTCTGAACGTTTTCGTGTGGATAGGGTATCTGTCAAGTGCTGTG
AACCCACTGGTCTATACCTTGTTTAATAAGACATACCGCTCAGCCTTTTCACGGTATATTCAATGTCAGT
ATAAGGAAAACAAGAAACCTCTGCAACTTATTCTTGTGAACACTATCCCTGCCCTGGCTTATAAGTCATC
ACAGTTGCAGATGGGCCAGAAAAAAAATTCCAAGCAGGACGCGAAGACAACAGACAACGATTGTAGTATG
GTTGCCCTCGGCAAGCAGCACAGTGAAGAAGCGAGCAAAGACAATAGTGATGGCGTAAACGAAAAAGTCA
GTTGTGTATTCTGCTACGAGAACGAGGTGTAACAACCTGATGTACAGCGGCCGCGACTCTAGATCATAAT
CAGCCATACCACATTTGTAGAGGTTTTACTTGCTTTAAAAAACCTCCCACACCTCCCCCTGAACCTGAAA
CATAAAATGAATGCAATTGTTGTTGTTAACTTGTTTATTGCAGCTTATAATGGTTACAAATAAAGCAATA
GCATCACAAATTTCACAAATAAAGCATTTTTTTCACTGCATTCTAGTTGTGGTTTGTCCAAACTCATCAA
TGTATCTTAAGGCGTAAATTGTAAGCGTTAATATTTTGTTAAAATTCGCGTTAAATTTTTGTTAAATCAG
CTCATTTTTTAACCAATAGGCCGAAATCGGCAAAATCCCTTATAAATCAAAAGAATAGACCGAGATAGGG
T
[37 nt withheld, positions 3082-3118]
AAAGAACGTGGACTCCAACGTCAAAGG
[49 nt withheld, positions 3146-3194]
T
[91 nt withheld, positions 3196-3286]
G
[124 nt withheld, positions 3288-3411]
CAGGTGGCACTTTTCGGGGAAATGTGCGCGGAACCCCTATTTGTTTATTTTTCTAAATACATTCAAATAT
GTATCCGCTCATGAGACAATAACCCTGATAAATGCTTCAATAATATTGAAAAAGGAAGAGTCCTGAGGCG
GAAAGAACCAGCTGTGGAATGTGTGTCAGTTAGGGTGTGGAAAGTCCCCAGGCTCCCCAGCAGGCAGAAG
TATGCAAAGCATGCATCTCAATTAGTCAGCAACCAGGTGTGGAAAGTCCCCAGGCTCCCCAGCAGGCAGA
AGTATGCAAAGCATGCATCTCAATTAGTCAGCAACCATAGTCCCGCCCCTAACTCCGCCCATCCCGCCCC
TAACTCCGCCCAGTTCCGCCCATTCTCCGCCCCATGGCTGACTAATTTTTTTTATTTATGCAGAGGCCGA
GGCCGCCTCGGCCTCTGAGCTATTCCAGAAGTAGTGAGGAGGCTTTTTTGGAGGCCTAGGCTTTTGCAAA
GATCGATCAAGAGACAGGATGAGGATCGTTTCGCATGATTGAACAAGATGGATTGCACGCAGGTTCTCCG
GCCGCTTGGGTGGAGAGGCTATTCGGCTATGACTGGGCACAACAGACAATCGGCTGCTCTGATGCCGCCG
TGTTCCGGCTGTCAGCGCAGGGGCGCCCGGTTCTTTTTGTCAAGACCGACCTGTCCGGTGCCCTGAATGA
ACTGCAAGACGAGGCAGCGCGGCTATCGTGGCTGGCCACGACGGGCGTTCCTTGCGCAGCTGTGCTCGAC
GTTGTCACTGAAGCGGGAAGGGACTGGCTGCTATTGGGCGAAGTGCCGGGGCAGGATCTCCTGTCATCTC
ACCTTGCTCCTGCCGAGAAAGTATCCATCATGGCTGATGCAATGCGGCGGCTGCATACGCTTGATCCGGC
TACCTGCCCATTCGACCACCAAGCGAAACATCGCATCGAGCGAGCACGTACTCGGATGGAAGCCGGTCTT
GTCGATCAGGATGATCTGGACGAAGAGCATCAGGGGCTCGCGCCAGCCGAACTGTTCGCCAGGCTCAAGG
CGAGCATGCCCGACGGCGAGGATCTCGTCGTGACCCATGGCGATGCCTGCTTGCCGAATATCATGGTGGA
AAATGGCCGCTTTTCTGGATTCATCGACTGTGGCCGGCTGGGTGTGGCGGACCGCTATCAGGACATAGCG
TTGGCTACCCGTGATATTGCTGAAGAGCTTGGCGGCGAATGGGCTGACCGCTTCCTCGTGCTTTACGGTA
TCGCCGCTCCCGATTCGCAGCGCATCGCCTTCTATCGCCTTCTTGACGAGTTCTTCTGAGCGGGACTCTG
GGGTTCGAAATGACCGACCAAGCGACGCCCAACCTGCCATCACGAGATTTCGATTCCACCGCCGCCTTCT
ATGAAAGGTTGGGCTTCGGAATCGTTTTCCGGGACGCCGGCTGGATGATCCTCCAGCGCGGGGATCTCAT
GCTGGAGTTCTTCGCCCACCCTAGGGGGAGGCTAACTGAAACACGGAAGGAGACAATACCGGAAGGAACC
CGCGCTATGACGGCAATAAAAAGACAGAATAAAACGCACGGTGTTGGGTCGTTTGTTCATAAACGCGGGG
TTCGGTCCCAGGGCTGGCACTCTGTCGATACCCCACCGAGACCCCATTGGGGCCAATACGCCCGCGTTTC
TTCCTTTTCCCCACCCCACCCCCCAAGTTCGGGTGAAGGCCCAGGGCTCGCAGCCAACGTCGGGGCGGCA
GGCCCTGCCATAGCCTCAGGTTACTCATATATACTTTAGATTGATTTAAAACTTCATTTTTAATTTAAAA
GGATCTAGGTGAAGATCCTTTTTGATAATCTCATGACCAAAATCCCTTAACGTGAGTTTTCGTTCCACTG
AGCGTCAGACCCCGTAGAAAAGATCAAAGGATCTTCTTGAGATCCTTTTTTTCTGCGCGTAATCTGCTGC
TTGCAAACAAAAAAACCACCGCTACCAGCGGTGGTTTGTTTGCCGGATCAAGAGCTACCAACTCTTTTTC
CGAAGGTAACTGGCTTCAGCAGAGCGCAGATACCAAATACTGTTCTTCTAGTGTAGCCGTAGTTAGGCCA
CCACTTCAAGAACTCTGTAGCACCGCCTACATACCTCGCTCTGCTAATCCTGTTACCAGTGGCTGCTGCC
AGTGGCGATAAGTCGTGTCTTACCGGGTTGGACTCAAGACGATAGTTACCGGATAAGGCGCAGCGGTCGG
GCTGAACGGGGGGTTCGTGCACACAGCCCAGCTTGGAGCGAACGACCTACACCGAACTGAGATACCTACA
GCGTGAGCTATGAGAAAGCGCCACGCTTCCCGAAGGGAGAAAGGCGGACAGGTATCCGGTAAGCGGCAGG
GTCGGAACAGGAGAGCGCACGAGGGAGCTTCCAGGGGGAAACGCCTGGTATCTTTATAGTCCTGTCGGGT
TTCGCCACCTCTGACTTGAGCGTCGATTATTGTGATGCTCGTCAGGGGGGCGGAGCCTATGGAAAAACGC
CAGCAACGCGGCCTTTTTACGGTTCCTGGCCTTTTGCTGGCCTTTTGCTCACATGTTCTTTCCTGCGTTA
TCCCCTGATTCTGTGGATAACCGTATTACCGCCATGCATTAGTTATTAATAGTAATCAATTACGGGGTCA
TTAGTTCATAGCCCATATATGGAGTTCCG
Features (pLannotate 1.2.2; 18 found; start..end, strand, type, name):
      1..304     +  enhancer       CMV enhancer: human cytomegalovirus immediate early enhancer
    305..508     +  promoter       CMV promoter: human cytomegalovirus (CMV) immediate early promoter
    531..567     +  misc_feature   MCS (fragment): multiple cloning site
    629..649     +  CDS            3xFLAG (fragment): three tandem FLAG® epitope tags
   1091..1267    +  CDS            HTR2B: 5HT2B_PIG - Experimental evidence at transcript level: Swiss-Prot protein existence level 2. G-protein coupled receptor for 5-hydroxytryptamine (serotonin). Also functions as a receptor for various ergot alkaloid derivatives and psychoactive substances. Ligand binding causes a conformation change that triggers signaling via guanine nucleotide- binding proteins (G proteins) and modulates the activity of down-stream effectors. Beta-arrestin family members inhibit signaling via G proteins and mediate activation of alternative signaling pathways. Signaling activates a phosphatidylinositol-calcium
   1448..2182    +  CDS            cEGFP: cEGFP is a basic (constitutively fluorescent) green fluorescent protein published in 2008, derived from Aequorea victoria.
   2312..2464    +  CDS            HTR2B (fragment): 5HT2B_CAVPO - Experimental evidence at transcript level: Swiss-Prot protein existence level 2. G-protein coupled receptor for 5-hydroxytryptamine (serotonin). Also functions as a receptor for various ergot alkaloid derivatives and psychoactive substances. Ligand binding causes a conformation change that triggers signaling via guanine nucleotide- binding proteins (G proteins) and modulates the activity of down-stream effectors. Beta-arrestin family members inhibit signaling via G proteins and mediate activation of alternative signaling pathways. Signaling activates a phosphatidylinositol-calciu
   2722..2805    +  CDS            large T antigen (fragment): large T antigen from SV40 (simian virus 40)
   2828..2949    +  polyA_signal   SV40 poly(A) signal: SV40 polyadenylation signal
   2983..3411    -  rep_origin     f1 ori (sequence partly withheld): f1 bacteriophage origin of replication; arrow indicates direction of (+) strand synthesis
   3438..3542    +  promoter       AmpR promoter: bla
   3544..3901    +  promoter       SV40 promoter: SV40 enhancer and early promoter
   3936..4730    +  CDS            NeoR/KanR: aminoglycoside phosphotransferase from Tn5; aph(3')-II (or nptII); confers resistance to neomycin, kanamycin, and G418 (Geneticin®)
   4751..4903    +  CDS            ble (fragment): BLE_KLEPN - Experimental evidence at protein level: Swiss-Prot protein existence level 1. Binding protein with a strong affinity to the bleomycin family of antibiotics. Binds to CL990; an antimitotic-antibiotic compound. From Klebsiella pneumoniae.
   4962..5009    +  polyA_signal   HSV TK poly(A) signal: herpes simplex virus thymidine kinase polyadenylation signal (Cole and Stacy, 1985)
   5100..5116    -  polyA_signal   bGH poly(A) signal (fragment): bovine growth hormone polyadenylation signal
   5338..5926    +  rep_origin     ori: high-copy-number ColE1/pMB1/pBR322/pUC origin of replication
   6041..6100    +  enhancer       CMV enhancer (fragment): human cytomegalovirus immediate early enhancer
