[The description below was written by a language model from this plasmid's Addgene catalogue record and pLannotate feature annotations shown in this document.]
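Description:
pCMV_psychLight2 is a mammalian expression plasmid built on the pEGFP_N1 backbone, about 6.1 kb in total, that carries the synthetic biosensor psychLight2 as a roughly 2.1 kb insert cloned between HindIII and NotI. It is propagated in E. coli at high copy from a ColE1/pUC-type origin and selected with kanamycin. The NeoR/KanR gene (Tn5 aminoglycoside phosphotransferase) sits behind both a bacterial promoter and the SV40 enhancer/early promoter and is followed by an HSV TK polyadenylation signal, so the same marker can also support G418 selection in mammalian cells. An f1 origin is also present.

The catalogue entry lists the promoter as CAG, but the plasmid name and both annotated sequences (the depositor's and the repository's sequencing result, which agree in content and differ only in their start coordinate) show the human CMV immediate-early enhancer and promoter upstream of the insert, with no CAG elements annotated. CMV therefore appears to drive expression. The open reading frame begins with an N-terminal FLAG epitope. Automated annotation then detects segments resembling serotonin 5-HT2-family receptor sequence on either side of an EGFP-derived green fluorescent protein module, and the transcript ends at the SV40 poly(A) signal. The receptor matches are homology hits to 5-HT2B orthologues, and the record does not itself state which receptor the sensor derives from. This layout, a fluorescent protein embedded within a G-protein-coupled receptor scaffold, is typical of genetically encoded sensors that convert ligand-induced conformational change into a fluorescence change. The associated publication concerns psychedelic-inspired drug discovery with an engineered biosensor. The plasmid's stated purpose is expression of psychLight2 in mammalian cells.
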