Addgene plasmid #163910: pCMV_psychLight2
Purpose: Expresses psychLight2 in mammalian cells
Depositing lab: Lin Tian. Depositing organization: University of California, Davis. Publication: Psychedelic-inspired drug discovery using an engineered biosensor. Dong C, Ly C, Dunlap LE, Vargas MV, Sun J, Hwang IW, Azinfar A, Oh WC, Wetsel WC, Olson DE, Tian L. Cell. 2021 Apr 8. pii: S0092-8674(21)00374-3. doi: 10.1016/j.cell.2021.03.043. PubMed 33915107.
Backbone
  Vector backbone: pEGFP_N1
  Backbone size w/o insert (bp): 3988
  Total vector size (bp): 6100
  Vector type: Mammalian Expression
Growth in bacteria
  Bacterial resistance: Kanamycin, 50 μg/mL
  Growth temperature: 37°C
  Growth strain: DH5alpha
  Copy number: High Copy
Gene/Insert
  Gene/Insert name: psychLight2
  Species: Synthetic
  Insert size (bp): 2112
  GenBank ID: 2403243
  Promoter: CAG
  Tag / fusion protein: Flag tag (N terminal on insert)
  Cloning method: Restriction Enzyme; 5′ cloning site HindIII (not destroyed); 3′ cloning site NotI (not destroyed)
  Sequencing primers: 5′ atgaagacgatcatcgccctgagc; 3′ ttacacctcgttctcgtagcagaatac
Terms and licenses: Academic/Nonprofit Terms; Industry Terms: Not Available to Industry
How to cite: pCMV_psychLight2 was a gift from Lin Tian (Addgene plasmid # 163910 ; http://n2t.net/addgene:163910 ; RRID:Addgene_163910)
